Addgene plasmid #116628: pHAGE-PTEN-Q298*
Purpose: Lentiviral expression of PTEN Q298*
Depositing lab: Gordon Mills & Kenneth Scott. Depositing organization: Baylor College of Medicine. Publication: Systematic Functional Annotation of Somatic Mutations in Cancer. Ng PK, Li J, Jeong KJ, Shao S, Chen H, Tsang YH, Sengupta S, Wang Z, Bhavana VH, Tran R, Soewito S, Minussi DC, Moreno D, Kong K, Dogruluk T, Lu H, Gao J, Tokheim C, Zhou DC, Johnson AM, Zeng J, Ip CKM, Ju Z, Wester M, Yu S, Li Y, Vellano CP, Schultz N, Karchin R, Ding L, Lu Y, Cheung LWT, Chen K, Shaw KR, Meric-Bernstam F, Scott KL, Yi S, Sahni N, Liang H, Mills GB. Cancer Cell. 2018 Mar 12;33(3):450-462.e10. doi: 10.1016/j.ccell.2018.01.021. PubMed 29533785.
Backbone
  Vector backbone: pHAGE
  Vector type: Lentiviral
Growth in bacteria
  Bacterial resistance: Ampicillin, 100 μg/mL
  Growth temperature: 37°C
  Growth strain: Stbl3
  Copy number: High Copy
Gene/Insert
  Gene/Insert name: PTEN
  Species: H. sapiens (human)
  Mutation: Q298*
  Entrez Gene: PTEN (a.k.a. 10q23del, BZS, CWS1, DEC, GLM2, MHAM, MMAC1, PTEN1, PTENbeta, TEP1)
  Cloning method: Gateway Cloning
Terms and licenses: Academic/Nonprofit Terms; Industry Terms: Not Available to Industry
How to cite: pHAGE-PTEN-Q298* was a gift from Gordon Mills & Kenneth Scott (Addgene plasmid # 116628 ; http://n2t.net/addgene:116628 ; RRID:Addgene_116628)
