[The description below was written by a language model from this plasmid's Addgene catalogue record and pLannotate feature annotations shown in this document.]
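Description:
pHAGE-PTEN-Q298* is an HIV-1-based lentiviral expression plasmid carrying a nonsense-mutant allele of the human tumour suppressor PTEN, in which the codon for glutamine 298 is changed to a stop codon. It is propagated in E. coli through a high-copy ColE1/pUC-type origin with ampicillin selection (β-lactamase). The viral portion has the layout of a self-inactivating transfer vector: a truncated 5' LTR, the Ψ packaging signal with a short gag fragment, the Rev response element for Rev-dependent nuclear export of the genomic RNA, the cPPT/CTS element, and a ΔU3 3' LTR that disables LTR promoter activity after integration. Packaging functions are not encoded and must be supplied in trans.

Between the LTRs, the constitutive human EF-1α promoter drives the PTEN open reading frame, which was introduced by Gateway recombination and is flanked by attB1 and attB2 sites. The annotation spans the full-length PTEN coding region (about 1.2 kb), consistent with a point mutation that leaves the downstream sequence in place but ends translation early, giving a C-terminally truncated protein. A V5 epitope tag lies downstream of attB2, but the premature stop means it would not be expected to be fused to the mutant product. An EMCV IRES followed by EGFP allows cap-independent translation of a fluorescent marker from the same transcript, so transduced cells can be identified or sorted. A WPRE enhances transcript expression. No mammalian drug-resistance marker is annotated. The construct belongs to a collection built for systematic functional annotation of somatic cancer mutations and is suited to stable expression of this PTEN variant in mammalian cells.
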