Features (pLannotate 1.2.2; 30 found; start..end, strand, type, name):
    377..634     +  LTR            5' LTR (truncated): truncated 5' long terminal repeat (LTR) from HIV-1
    681..806     +  misc_feature   HIV-1 Ψ: packaging signal of human immunodeficiency virus type 1
    790..1128    +  CDS            HIV-1 gag (fragment): gag protein from human immunodeficiency virus 1; gag
   1303..1536    +  misc_feature   RRE: The Rev response element (RRE) of HIV-1 allows for Rev-dependent mRNA export from the nucleus to the cytoplasm.
   1913..2013    +  CDS            Rev (fragment): human immunodeficiency virus 1 (HIV-1) Rev protein; rev; enhances nuclear export of unspliced and incompletely spliced viral mRNAs
   2058..2175    +  misc_feature   cPPT/CTS: central polypurine tract and central termination sequence of HIV-1
   2223..3401    +  promoter       EF-1α promoter: strong constitutive promoter for human elongation factor EF-1α
   3422..3442    +  protein_bind   attB1: mutant version of attB; core recombination site for the Gateway® BP reaction BP Clonase™
   3448..4656    +  CDS            PTEN: PTEN_HUMAN - Also known as MMAC1, TEP1. Experimental evidence at protein level: Swiss-Prot protein existence level 1. [Isoform alpha]: Functional kinase, like isoform 1 it antagonizes the PI3K-AKT/PKB signaling pathway. Plays a role in mitochondrial energetic metabolism by promoting COX activity and ATP production, via collaboration with isoform 1 in increasing protein levels of PINK1. From Homo sapiens (Human).
   4661..4685    -  protein_bind   attB2: mutant version of attB; recombination site for the Gateway® BP reaction BP Clonase™
   4693..4711    +  promoter       T3 promoter: promoter for bacteriophage T3 RNA polymerase
   4737..4755    -  promoter       T7 promoter: promoter for bacteriophage T7 RNA polymerase
   4761..4779    -  protein_bind   attB4 (fragment): mutant version of attB; core recombination site for the Gateway® BP reaction BP Clonase™
   4835..4876    +  CDS            V5 tag: epitope tag from simian virus 5
   5002..5464    +  misc_feature   IRES: internal ribosome entry site (IRES) of the encephalomyocarditis virus (EMCV)
   5478..6197    +  CDS            EGFP: the original enhanced GFP (Yang et al., 1996) mammalian codon-optimized
   6211..6799    +  misc_feature   WPRE: woodchuck hepatitis virus posttranscriptional regulatory element
   6807..6872    +  CDS            nef (fragment): NEF_HV1Z2 - Experimental evidence at protein level: Swiss-Prot protein existence level 1. Extracellular Nef protein targets CD4(+) T-lymphocytes for apoptosis by interacting with CXCR4 surface receptors. From Human immunodeficiency virus type 1 group M subtype D (isolate Z2/CDC-Z34) (HIV-1).
   6874..7107    +  LTR            3' LTR (ΔU3): self-inactivating 3' long terminal repeat (LTR) from HIV-1
   7312..7416    +  promoter       AmpR promoter: bla
   7417..8277    +  CDS            AmpR: β-lactamase; bla; confers resistance to ampicillin, carbenicillin, and related antibiotics
   8448..9036    +  rep_origin     ori: high-copy-number ColE1/pMB1/pBR322/pUC origin of replication
   9219..9273    +  CDS            lacI (fragment): lac repressor; lacI; The lac repressor binds to the lac operator to inhibit transcription in E. coli. This inhibition can be relieved by adding lactose or isopropyl-β-D-thiogalactopyranoside (IPTG).
   9279..9372    +  rep_origin     SV40 ori (fragment): SV40 origin of replication
   9397..9434    +  CDS            lacI (fragment): lac repressor; lacI; The lac repressor binds to the lac operator to inhibit transcription in E. coli. This inhibition can be relieved by adding lactose or isopropyl-β-D-thiogalactopyranoside (IPTG).
   9447..9468    +  protein_bind   CAP binding site: CAP binding activates transcription in the presence of cAMP. E. coli catabolite activator protein
   9483..9513    +  promoter       lac promoter: promoter for the E. coli lac operon
   9521..9537    +  protein_bind   lac operator: The lac repressor binds to the lac operator to inhibit transcription in E. coli. This inhibition can be relieved by adding lactose or isopropyl-β-D-thiogalactopyranoside (IPTG). lac repressor encoded by lacI
   9571..9654    +  polyA_signal   SV40 poly(A) signal (fragment): SV40 polyadenylation signal
   9821..329     +  CDS            nef (fragment) (across the origin): NEF_HV1BR - Experimental evidence at protein level: Swiss-Prot protein existence level 1. Extracellular Nef protein targets CD4(+) T-lymphocytes for apoptosis by interacting with CXCR4 surface receptors (PubMed:14990729). From Human immunodeficiency virus type 1 group M subtype B (isolate BRU/LAI) (HIV-1).
>Addgene plasmid #116628 | pHAGE-PTEN-Q298* | addgene full sequence | sequence record 250734 | Addgene NGS Result
TGGAAGGGCTAATTCACTCCCAAAGAAGACAAGATATCCTTGATCTGTGGATCTACCACACACAAGGCTA
CTTCCCTGATTAGCAGAACTACACACCAGGGCCAGGGGTCAGATATCCACTGACCTTTGGATGGTGCTAC
AAGCTAGTACCAGTTGAGCCAGATAAGGTAGAAGAGGCCAATAAAGGAGAGAACACCAGCTTGTTACACC
CTGTGAGCCTGCATGGGATGGATGACCCGGAGAGAGAAGTGTTAGAGTGGAGGTTTGACAGCCGCCTAGC
ATTTCATCACGTGGCCCGAGAGCTGCATCCGGAGTACTTCAAGAACTGCTGATATCGAGCTTGCTACAAG
GGACTTTCCGCTGGGGACTTTCCAGGGAGGCGTGGCCTGGGCGGGACTGGGGAGTGGCGAGCCCTCAGAT
CCTGCATATAAGCAGCTGCTTTTTGCCTGTACTGGGTCTCTCTGGTTAGACCAGATCTGAGCCTGGGAGC
TCTCTGGCTAACTAGGGAACCCACTGCTTAAGCCTCAATAAAGCTTGCCTTGAGTGCTTCAAGTAGTGTG
TGCCCGTCTGTTGTGTGACTCTGGTAACTAGAGATCCCTCAGACCCTTTTAGTCAGTGTGGAAAATCTCT
AGCAGTGGCGCCCGAACAGGGACTTGAAAGCGAAAGGGAAACCAGAGGAGCTCTCTCGACGCAGGACTCG
GCTTGCTGAAGCGCGCACGGCAAGAGGCGAGGGGCGGCGACTGGTGAGTACGCCAAAAATTTTGACTAGC
GGAGGCTAGAAGGAGAGAGATGGGTGCGAGAGCGTCAGTATTAAGCGGGGGAGAATTAGATCGCGATGGG
AAAAAATTCGGTTAAGGCCAGGGGGAAAGAAAAAATATAAATTAAAACATATAGTATGGGCAAGCAGGGA
GCTAGAACGATTCGCAGTTAATCCTGGCCTGTTAGAAACATCAGAAGGCTGTAGACAAATACTGGGACAG
CTACAACCATCCCTTCAGACAGGATCAGAAGAACTTAGATCATTATATAATACAGTAGCAACCCTCTATT
GTGTGCATCAAAGGATAGAGATAAAAGACACCAAGGAAGCTTTAGACAAGATAGAGGAAGAGCAAAACAA
AAGTAAGACCACCGCACAGCAAGCGGCCGGCCGCTGATCTTCAGACCTGGAGGAGGAGATATGAGGGACA
ATTGGAGAAGTGAATTATATAAATATAAAGTAGTAAAAATTGAACCATTAGGAGTAGCACCCACCAAGGC
AAAGAGAAGAGTGGTGCAGAGAGAAAAAAGAGCAGTGGGAATAGGAGCTTTGTTCCTTGGGTTCTTGGGA
GCAGCAGGAAGCACTATGGGCGCAGCGTCAATGACGCTGACGGTACAGGCCAGACAATTATTGTCTGGTA
TAGTGCAGCAGCAGAACAATTTGCTGAGGGCTATTGAGGCGCAACAGCATCTGTTGCAACTCACAGTCTG
GGGCATCAAGCAGCTCCAGGCAAGAATCCTGGCTGTGGAAAGATACCTAAAGGATCAACAGCTCCTGGGG
ATTTGGGGTTGCTCTGGAAAACTCATTTGCACCACTGCTGTGCCTTGGAATGCTAGTTGGAGTAATAAAT
CTCTGGAACAGATTTGGAATCACACGACCTGGATGGAGTGGGACAGAGAAATTAACAATTACACAAGCTT
AATACACTCCTTAATTGAAGAATCGCAAAACCAGCAAGAAAAGAATGAACAAGAATTATTGGAATTAGAT
AAATGGGCAAGTTTGTGGAATTGGTTTAACATAACAAATTGGCTGTGGTATATAAAATTATTCATAATGA
TAGTAGGAGGCTTGGTAGGTTTAAGAATAGTTTTTGCTGTACTTTCTATAGTGAATAGAGTTAGGCAGGG
ATATTCACCATTATCGTTTCAGACCCACCTCCCAACCCCGAGGGGACCCGACAGGCCCGAAGGAATAGAA
GAAGAAGGTGGAGAGAGAGACAGAGACAGATCCATTCGATTAGTGAACGGATCTCGACGGTATCGCCGAA
TTCACAAATGGCAGTATTCATCCACAATTTTAAAAGAAAAGGGGGGATTGGGGGGTACAGTGCAGGGGAA
AGAATAGTAGACATAATAGCAACAGACATACAAACTAAAGAATTACAAAAACAAATTACAAAAATTCAAA
ATTTTCGGGTTTATTACAGGGACAGCAGAGATCCAGTTTGGACTAGTCGTGAGGCTCCGGTGCCCGTCAG
TGGGCAGAGCGCACATCGCCCACAGTCCCCGAGAAGTTGGGGGGAGGGGTCGGCAATTGAACCGGTGCCT
AGAGAAGGTGGCGCGGGGTAAACTGGGAAAGTGATGTCGTGTACTGGCTCCGCCTTTTTCCCGAGGGTGG
GGGAGAACCGTATATAAGTGCAGTAGTCGCCGTGAACGTTCTTTTTCGCAACGGGTTTGCCGCCAGAACA
CAGGTAAGTGCCGTGTGTGGTTCCCGCGGGCCTGGCCTCTTTACGGGTTATGGCCCTTGCGTGCCTTGAA
TTACTTCCACCTGGCTGCAGTACGTGATTCTTGATCCCGAGCTTCGGGTTGGAAGTGGGTGGGAGAGTTC
GAGGCCTTGCGCTTAAGGAGCCCCTTCGCCTCGTGCTTGAGTTGAGGCCTGGCCTGGGCGCTGGGGCCGC
CGCGTGCGAATCTGGTGGCACCTTCGCGCCTGTCTCGCTGCTTTCGATAAGTCTCTAGCCATTTAAAATT
TTTGATGACCTGCTGCGACGCTTTTTTTCTGGCAAGATAGTCTTGTAAATGCGGGCCAAGATCTGCACAC
TGGTATTTCGGTTTTTGGGGCCGCGGGCGGCGACGGGGCCCGTGCGTCCCAGCGCACATGTTCGGCGAGG
CGGGGCCTGCGAGCGCGGCCACCGAGAATCGGACGGGGGTAGTCTCAAGCTGGCCGGCCTGCTCTGGTGC
CTGGCCTCGCGCCGCCGTGTATCGCCCCGCCCTGGGCGGCAAGGCTGGCCCGGTCGGCACCAGTTGCGTG
AGCGGAAAGATGGCCGCTTCCCGGCCCTGCTGCAGGGAGCTCAAAATGGAGGACGCGGCGCTCGGGAGAG
CGGGCGGGTGAGTCACCCACACAAAGGAAAAGGGCCTTTCCGTCCTCAGCCGTCGCTTCATGTGACTCCA
CGGAGTACCGGGCGCCGTCCAGGCACCTCGATTAGTTCTCGAGCTTTTGGAGTACGTCGTCTTTAGGTTG
GGGGGAGGGGTTTTATGCGATGGAGTTTCCCCACACTGAGTGGGTGGAGACTGAAGTTAGGCCAGCTTGG
CACTTGATGTAATTCTCCTTGGAATTTGCCCTTTTTGAGTTTGGATCTTGGTTCATTCTCAAGCCTCAGA
CAGTGGTTCAAAGTTTTTTTCTTCCATTTCAGGTGTCGTGAAGCGGCCCTGCAGATATCAACAAGTTTGT
ACAAAAAAGCAGGCACCATGACAGCCATCATCAAAGAGATCGTTAGCAGAAACAAAAGGAGATATCAAGA
GGATGGATTCGACTTAGACTTGACCTATATTTATCCAAACATTATTGCTATGGGATTTCCTGCAGAAAGA
CTTGAAGGCGTATACAGGAACAATATTGATGATGTAGTAAGGTTTTTGGATTCAAAGCATAAAAACCATT
ACAAGATATACAATCTTTGTGCTGAAAGACATTATGACACCGCCAAATTTAATTGCAGAGTTGCACAATA
TCCTTTTGAAGACCATAACCCACCACAGCTAGAACTTATCAAACCCTTTTGTGAAGATCTTGACCAATGG
CTAAGTGAAGATGACAATCATGTTGCAGCAATTCACTGTAAAGCTGGAAAGGGACGAACTGGTGTAATGA
TATGTGCATATTTATTACATCGGGGCAAATTTTTAAAGGCACAAGAGGCCCTAGATTTCTATGGGGAAGT
AAGGACCAGAGACAAAAAGGGAGTAACTATTCCCAGTCAGAGGCGCTATGTGTATTATTATAGCTACCTG
TTAAAGAATCATCTGGATTATAGACCAGTGGCACTGTTGTTTCACAAGATGATGTTTGAAACTATTCCAA
TGTTCAGTGGCGGAACTTGCAATCCTCAGTTTGTGGTCTGCCAGCTAAAGGTGAAGATATATTCCTCCAA
TTCAGGACCCACACGACGGGAAGACAAGTTCATGTACTTTGAGTTCCCTCAGCCGTTACCTGTGTGTGGT
GATATCAAAGTAGAGTTCTTCCACAAACAGAACAAGATGCTAAAAAAGGACAAAATGTTTCACTTTTGGG
TAAATACATTCTTCATACCAGGACCAGAGGAAACCTCAGAAAAAGTAGAAAATGGAAGTCTATGTGATTA
AGAAATCGATAGCATTTGCAGTATAGAGCGTGCAGATAATGACAAGGAATATCTAGTACTTACTTTAACA
AAAAATGATCTTGACAAAGCAAATAAAGACAAAGCCAACCGATACTTTTCTCCAAATTTTAAGGTGAAGC
TGTACTTCACAAAAACAGTAGAGGAGCCGTCAAATCCAGAGGCTAGCAGTTCAACTTCTGTAACACCAGA
TGTTAGTGACAATGAACCTGATCATTATAGATATTCTGACACCACTGACTCTGATCCAGAGAATGAACCT
TTTGATGAAGATCAGCATACACAAATTACAAAAGTCTAGAACCCAGCTTTCTTGTACAAAGTGGTGATAT
CCAATTAACCCTCACTAAAGGGTTTGTTGAAAGTGTAAAGTATATCCCTATAGTGAGTCGTATTACCACC
CAACTTTTCTATACAAAGTGGTTGATATCCAGCACAGTGGCGGCCGCTCGAGTCTAGAGGGCCCGCGGTT
CGAAGGTAAGCCTATCCCTAACCCTCTCCTCGGTCTCGATTCTACGCGTACCGGTTAGTAATGAGATCCC
TCCCCCCCCCCTAACGTTACTGGCCGAAGCCGCTTGGAATAAGGCCGGTGTGCGTTTGTCTATATGTTAT
TTTCCACCATATTGCCGTCTTTTGGCAATGTGAGGGCCCGGAAACCTGGCCCTGTCTTCTTGACGAGCAT
TCCTAGGGGTCTTTCCCCTCTCGCCAAAGGAATGCAAGGTCTGTTGAATGTCGTGAAGGAAGCAGTTCCT
CTGGAAGCTTCTTGAAGACAAACAACGTCTGTAGCGACCCTTTGCAGGCAGCGGAACCCCCCACCTGGCG
ACAGGTGCCTCTGCGGCCAAAAGCCACGTGTATAAGATACACCTGCAAAGGCGGCACAACCCCAGTGCCA
CGTTGTGAGTTGGATAGTTGTGGAAAGAGTCAAATGGCTCTCCTCAAGCGTATTCAACAAGGGGCTGAAG
GATGCCCAGAAGGTACCCCATTGTATGGGATCTGATCTGGGGCCTCGGTGCACATGCTTTACATGTGTTT
AGTCGAGGTTAAAAAAACGTCTAGGCCCCCCGAACCACGGGGACGTGGTTTTCCTTTGAAAAACACGATG
ATAATATGGCCACACATATGGTGAGCAAGGGCGAGGAGCTGTTCACCGGGGTGGTGCCCATCCTGGTCGA
GCTGGACGGCGACGTAAACGGCCACAAGTTCAGCGTGTCCGGCGAGGGCGAGGGCGATGCCACCTACGGC
AAGCTGACCCTGAAGTTCATCTGCACCACCGGCAAGCTGCCCGTGCCCTGGCCCACCCTCGTGACCACCC
TGACCTACGGCGTGCAGTGCTTCAGCCGCTACCCCGACCACATGAAGCAGCACGACTTCTTCAAGTCCGC
CATGCCCGAAGGCTACGTCCAGGAGCGCACCATCTTCTTCAAGGACGACGGCAACTACAAGACCCGCGCC
GAGGTGAAGTTCGAGGGCGACACCCTGGTGAACCGCATCGAGCTGAAGGGCATCGACTTCAAGGAGGACG
GCAACATCCTGGGGCACAAGCTGGAGTACAACTACAACAGCCACAACGTCTATATCATGGCCGACAAGCA
GAAGAACGGCATCAAGGTGAACTTCAAGATCCGCCACAACATCGAGGACGGCAGCGTGCAGCTCGCCGAC
CACTACCAGCAGAACACCCCCATCGGCGACGGCCCCGTGCTGCTGCCCGACAACCACTACCTGAGCACCC
AGTCCGCCCTGAGCAAAGACCCCAACGAGAAGCGCGATCACATGGTCCTGCTGGAGTTCGTGACCGCCGC
CGGGATCACTCTCGGCATGGACGAGCTGTACAAGTAAATCGATAGATCCTAATCAACCTCTGGATTACAA
AATTTGTGAAAGATTGACTGGTATTCTTAACTATGTTGCTCCTTTTACGCTATGTGGATACGCTGCTTTA
ATGCCTTTGTATCATGCTATTGCTTCCCGTATGGCTTTCATTTTCTCCTCCTTGTATAAATCCTGGTTGC
TGTCTCTTTATGAGGAGTTGTGGCCCGTTGTCAGGCAACGTGGCGTGGTGTGCACTGTGTTTGCTGACGC
AACCCCCACTGGTTGGGGCATTGCCACCACCTGTCAGCTCCTTTCCGGGACTTTCGCTTTCCCCCTCCCT
ATTGCCACGGCGGAACTCATCGCCGCCTGCCTTGCCCGCTGCTGGACAGGGGCTCGGCTGTTGGGCACTG
ACAATTCCGTGGTGTTGTCGGGGAAATCATCGTCCTTTCCTTGGCTGCTCGCCTGTGTTGCCACCTGGAT
TCTGCGCGGGACGTCCTTCTGCTACGTCCCTTCGGCCCTCAATCCAGCGGACCTTCCTTCCCGCGGCCTG
CTGCCGGCTCTGCGGCCTCTTCCGCGTCTTCGCCTTCGCCCTCAGACGAGTCGGATCTCCCTTTGGGCCG
CCTCCCCGCCTGAGATCCTTTAAGACCAATGACTTACAAGGCAGCTGTAGATCTTAGCCACTTTTTAAAA
GAAAAGGGGGGACTGGAAGGGCTAATTCACTCCCAACGAAGACAAGATCTGCTTTTTGCTTGTACTGGGT
CTCTCTGGTTAGACCAGATCTGAGCCTGGGAGCTCTCTGGCTAACTAGGGAACCCACTGCTTAAGCCTCA
ATAAAGCTTGCCTTGAGTGCTTCAAGTAGTGTGTGCCCGTCTGTTGTGTGACTCTGGTAACTAGAGATCC
CTCAGACCCTTTTAGTCAGTGTGGAAAATCTCTAGCAGTAGTAGTTCATGTCATCTTATTATTCAGTATT
TATAACTTGCAAAGAAATGAATATCAGAGAGTGAGAGGCCCGGGTTAATTAAGGAAAGGGCTAGATCATT
CTTGAAGACGAAAGGGCCTCGTGATACGCCTATTTTTATAGGTTAATGTCATGATAATAATGGTTTCTTA
GACGTCAGGTGGCACTTTTCGGGGAAATGTGCGCGGAACCCCTATTTGTTTATTTTTCTAAATACATTCA
AATATGTATCCGCTCATGAGACAATAACCCTGATAAATGCTTCAATAATATTGAAAAAGGAAGAGTATGA
GTATTCAACATTTCCGTGTCGCCCTTATTCCCTTTTTTGCGGCATTTTGCCTTCCTGTTTTTGCTCACCC
AGAAACGCTGGTGAAAGTAAAAGATGCTGAAGATCAGTTGGGTGCACGAGTGGGTTACATCGAACTGGAT
CTCAACAGCGGTAAGATCCTTGAGAGTTTTCGCCCCGAAGAACGTTTTCCAATGATGAGCACTTTTAAAG
TTCTGCTATGTGGCGCGGTATTATCCCGTGTTGACGCCGGGCAAGAGCAACTCGGTCGCCGCATACACTA
TTCTCAGAATGACTTGGTTGAGTACTCACCAGTCACAGAAAAGCATCTTACGGATGGCATGACAGTAAGA
GAATTATGCAGTGCTGCCATAACCATGAGTGATAACACTGCGGCCAACTTACTTCTGACAACGATCGGAG
GACCGAAGGAGCTAACCGCTTTTTTGCACAACATGGGGGATCATGTAACTCGCCTTGATCGTTGGGAACC
GGAGCTGAATGAAGCCATACCAAACGACGAGCGTGACACCACGATGCCTGTAGCAATGGCAACAACGTTG
CGCAAACTATTAACTGGCGAACTACTTACTCTAGCTTCCCGGCAACAATTAATAGACTGGATGGAGGCGG
ATAAAGTTGCAGGACCACTTCTGCGCTCGGCCCTTCCGGCTGGCTGGTTTATTGCTGATAAATCTGGAGC
CGGTGAGCGTGGGTCTCGCGGTATCATTGCAGCACTGGGGCCAGATGGTAAGCCCTCCCGTATCGTAGTT
ATCTACACGACGGGGAGTCAGGCAACTATGGATGAACGAAATAGACAGATCGCTGAGATAGGTGCCTCAC
TGATTAAGCATTGGTAACTGTCAGACCAAGTTTACTCATATATACTTTAGATTGATTTAAAACTTCATTT
TTAATTTAAAAGGATCTAGGTGAAGATCCTTTTTGATAATCTCATGACCAAAATCCCTTAACGTGAGTTT
TCGTTCCACTGAGCGTCAGACCCCGTAGAAAAGATCAAAGGATCTTCTTGAGATCCTTTTTTTCTGCGCG
TAATCTGCTGCTTGCAAACAAAAAAACCACCGCTACCAGCGGTGGTTTGTTTGCCGGATCAAGAGCTACC
AACTCTTTTTCCGAAGGTAACTGGCTTCAGCAGAGCGCAGATACCAAATACTGTTCTTCTAGTGTAGCCG
TAGTTAGGCCACCACTTCAAGAACTCTGTAGCACCGCCTACATACCTCGCTCTGCTAATCCTGTTACCAG
TGGCTGCTGCCAGTGGCGATAAGTCGTGTCTTACCGGGTTGGACTCAAGACGATAGTTACCGGATAAGGC
GCAGCGGTCGGGCTGAACGGGGGGTTCGTGCACACAGCCCAGCTTGGAGCGAACGACCTACACCGAACTG
AGATACCTACAGCGTGAGCTATGAGAAAGCGCCACGCTTCCCGAAGGGAGAAAGGCGGACAGGTATCCGG
TAAGCGGCAGGGTCGGAACAGGAGAGCGCACGAGGGAGCTTCCAGGGGGAAACGCCTGGTATCTTTATAG
TCCTGTCGGGTTTCGCCACCTCTGACTTGAGCGTCGATTTTTGTGATGCTCGTCAGGGGGGCGGAGCCTA
TGGAAAAACGCCAGCAACGCGGCCTTTTTACGGTTCCTGGCCTTTTGCTGGCCTTTTGCTCACATGTTCT
TTCCTGCGTTATCCCCTGATTCTGTGGATAACCGTATTACCGCCTTTGAGTGAGCTGATACCGCTCGCCG
CAGCCGAACGACCGAGCGCAGCGAGTCAGTGAGCGAGGAAGCGGAAGAGCGCCCAATACGCAAACCGCCT
CTCCCCGCGCGTTGGCCGATTCATTAATGCAGCAAGCTCATGGCTGACTAATTTTTTTTATTTATGCAGA
GGCCGAGGCCGCCTCGGCCTCTGAGCTATTCCAGAAGTAGTGAGGAGGCTTTTTTGGAGGCCTAGGCTTT
TGCAAAAAGCTCCCCGTGGCACGACAGGTTTCCCGACTGGAAAGCGGGCAGTGAGCGCAACGCAATTAAT
GTGAGTTAGCTCACTCATTAGGCACCCCAGGCTTTACACTTTATGCTTCCGGCTCGTATGTTGTGTGGAA
TTGTGAGCGGATAACAATTTCACACAGGAAACAGCTATGACATGATTACGAATTTCACAAATAAAGCATT
TTTTTCACTGCATTCTAGTTGTGGTTTGTCCAAACTCATCAATGTATCTTATCATGTCTGGATCAACTGG
ATAACTCAAGCTAACCAAAATCATCCCAAACTTCCCACCCCATACCCTATTACCACTGCCAATTACCTGT
GGTTTCATTTACTCTAAACCTGTGATTCCTCTGAATTATTTTCATTTTAAAGAAATTGTATTTGTTAAAT
ATGTACTACAAACTTAGTAGT
