>Addgene plasmid #116628 | pHAGE-PTEN-Q298* | depositor partial sequence | sequence record 219503 | insert
ATGACAGCCATCATCAAAGAGATCGTTAGCAGAAACAAAAGGAGATATCAAGAGGATGGATTCGACTTAG
ACTTGACCTATATTTATCCAAACATTATTGCTATGGGATTTCCTGCAGAAAGACTTGAAGGCGTATACAG
GAACAATATTGATGATGTAGTAAGGTTTTTGGATTCAAAGCATAAAAACCATTACAAGATATACAATCTT
TGTGCTGAAAGACATTATGACACCGCCAAATTTAATTGCAGAGTTGCACAATATCCTTTTGAAGACCATA
ACCCACCACAGCTAGAACTTATCAAACCCTTTTGTGAAGATCTTGACCAATGGCTAAGTGAAGATGACAA
TCATGTTGCAGCAATTCACTGTAAAGCTGGAAAGGGACGAACTGGTGTAATGATATGTGCATATTTATTA
CATCGGGGCAAATTTTTAAAGGCACAAGAGGCCCTAGATTTCTATGGGGAAGTAAGGACCAGAGACAAAA
AGGGAGTAACTATTCCCAGTCAGAGGCGCTATGTGTATTATTATAGCTACCTGTTAAAGAATCATCTGGA
TTATAGACCAGTGGCACTGTTGTTTCACAAGATGATGTTTGAAACTATTCCAATGTTCAGTGGCGGAACT
TGCAATCCTCAGTTTGTGGTCTGCCAGCTAAAGGTGAAGATATATTCCTCCAATTCAGGACCCACACGAC
GGGAAGACAAGTTCATGTACTTTGAGTTCCCTCAGCCGTTACCTGTGTGTGGTGATATCAAAGTAGAGTT
CTTCCACAAACAGAACAAGATGCTAAAAAAGGACAAAATGTTTCACTTTTGGGTAAATACATTCTTCATA
CCAGGACCAGAGGAAACCTCAGAAAAAGTAGAAAATGGAAGTCTATGTGATTAAGAAATCGATAGCATTT
GCAGTATAGAGCGTGCAGATAATGACAAGGAATATCTAGTACTTACTTTAACAAAAAATGATCTTGACAA
AGCAAATAAAGACAAAGCCAACCGATACTTTTCTCCAAATTTTAAGGTGAAGCTGTACTTCACAAAAACA
GTAGAGGAGCCGTCAAATCCAGAGGCTAGCAGTTCAACTTCTGTAACACCAGATGTTAGTGACAATGAAC
CTGATCATTATAGATATTCTGACACCACTGACTCTGATCCAGAGAATGAACCTTTTGATGAAGATCAGCA
TACACAAATTACAAAAGTCTGA
